Addgene plasmid #51462: Tol2-mpeg1-dendra2
Purpose: expresses photoconvertible dendra in macrophages
Depositing lab: Anna Huttenlocher. Depositing organization: University of Wisconsin, Madison. Publication: Innate immune response to Streptococcus iniae infection in zebrafish larvae. Harvie EA, Green JM, Neely MN, Huttenlocher A. Infect Immun. 2013 Jan;81(1):110-21. doi: 10.1128/IAI.00642-12. Epub 2012 Oct 22. PubMed 23090960.
Backbone
  Vector backbone: tol2
  Backbone size w/o insert (bp): 3500
  Total vector size (bp): 6000
  Modifications to backbone: inserted mpeg promoter + dendra2
  Vector type: Bacterial Expression
Growth in bacteria
  Bacterial resistance: Ampicillin, 100 μg/mL
  Growth temperature: 37°C
  Growth strain: DH5alpha
  Copy number: Unknown
Gene/Insert
  Gene/Insert name: mpeg-dendra
  Insert size (bp): 2500
  Promoter: mpeg1
  Cloning method: Restriction Enzyme; 5′ cloning site BamHI (not destroyed); 3′ cloning site XbaI (not destroyed)
  Sequencing primers: 5′ Gtgaaagtacaagtacttagggaaaa; 3′ gtgtggaattgtgagcggataac
Terms and licenses: Academic/Nonprofit Terms; Industry Terms: Not Available to Industry
How to cite: Tol2-mpeg1-dendra2 was a gift from Anna Huttenlocher (Addgene plasmid # 51462 ; http://n2t.net/addgene:51462 ; RRID:Addgene_51462)
