[The description below was written by a language model from this plasmid's Addgene catalogue record and the feature table of its GenBank file.]
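Description:
Tol2-mpeg1-dendra2 is a roughly 6 kb Tol2 transposon-based transgenesis plasmid designed to express the photoconvertible fluorescent protein Dendra2 in macrophages. The associated study concerns zebrafish larvae. Although the catalogue lists the vector type as bacterial expression, the bacterial elements serve only for propagation. The plasmid carries a high-copy ColE1/pUC-type origin and a beta-lactamase gene with its own promoter for ampicillin selection in E. coli. It also retains remnants of a standard cloning backbone, including the lac promoter and operator, a CAP binding site, a T3 promoter and M13 reverse primer sites.

The payload is an approximately 2.5 kb mpeg-dendra cassette cloned between BamHI and XbaI sites, both of which are preserved. According to the catalogue, the mpeg1 promoter drives expression. This promoter is not annotated in the feature table, but the unannotated region upstream of the reporter is the likely location. The annotated Dendra2 coding sequence is a mammalian codon-optimized, monomeric green-to-red photoswitchable protein derived from Dendronephthya, and it is followed by an SV40 polyadenylation signal. The Tol2 arms implied by the backbone name are likewise not annotated. In vectors of this type they flank the cassette, so that Tol2 transposase supplied in trans can integrate it into the host genome.

Macrophage-restricted Dendra2 allows selected cells to be photoconverted from green to red and then followed over time. This is useful for tracking macrophage movement and fate during innate immune responses to infection, in keeping with the cited work on Streptococcus iniae infection.
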