LOCUS       Exported 6020 bp ds-DNA circular SYN 12-MAY-2021
DEFINITION  expresses photoconvertible dendra in macrophages.
ACCESSION   .
VERSION     .
KEYWORDS    Tol2-mpeg1-dendra2
SOURCE      synthetic DNA construct
  ORGANISM  synthetic DNA construct
REFERENCE   1 (bases 1 to 6020)
  AUTHORS   Harvie EA, Green JM, Neely MN, Huttenlocher A
  TITLE     Innate immune response to Streptococcus iniae infection in zebrafish
            larvae.
  JOURNAL   Infect Immun. 2013 Jan;81(1):110-21. doi: 10.1128/IAI.00642-12. Epub
            2012 Oct 22.
  PUBMED    23090960
REFERENCE   2 (bases 1 to 6020)
  AUTHORS   .
  TITLE     Direct Submission
  JOURNAL   Exported May 12, 2021 from SnapGene Server 1.1.58
            http://www.snapgene.com
FEATURES             Location/Qualifiers
     source          1..6020
                     /organism="synthetic DNA construct"
                     /mol_type="other DNA"
     primer_bind     complement(144..165)
                     /label=F1ori-F
                     /note="F1 origin, forward primer"
     CDS             2610..3302
                     /codon_start=1
                     /product="monomeric photoswitchable green-to-red
                     fluorescent protein from Dendronephthya"
                     /label=Dendra2
                     /note="mammalian codon-optimized"
                     /translation="MNTPGINLIKEDMRVKVHMEGNVNGHAFVIEGEGKGKPYEGTQTA
                     NLTVKEGAPLPFSYDILTTAVHYGNRVFTKYPEDIPDYFKQSFPEGYSWERTMTFEDKG
                     ICTIRSDISLEGDCFFQNVRFKGTNFPPNGPVMQKKTLKWEPSTEKLHVRDGLLVGNIN
                     MALLLEGGGHYLCDFKTTYKAKKVVQLPDAHFVDHRIEILGNDSDYNKVKLYEHAVARY
                     SPLPSQVW"
     polyA_signal    3424..3545
                     /label=SV40 poly(A) signal
                     /note="SV40 polyadenylation signal"
     primer_bind     complement(3461..3480)
                     /label=SV40pA-R
                     /note="SV40 polyA, reverse primer"
     primer_bind     3515..3534
                     /label=EBV-rev
                     /note="SV40 polyA terminator, reverse primer"
     primer_bind     complement(3836..3856)
                     /label=T3
                     /note="T3 promoter, forward primer"
     promoter        complement(3836..3854)
                     /label=T3 promoter
                     /note="promoter for bacteriophage T3 RNA polymerase"
     primer_bind     complement(3875..3891)
                     /label=M13 rev
                     /note="common sequencing primer, one of multiple similar
                     variants"
     primer_bind     complement(3875..3891)
                     /label=M13 Reverse
                     /note="In lacZ gene. Also called M13-rev"
     primer_bind     complement(3888..3910)
                     /label=M13/pUC Reverse
                     /note="In lacZ gene"
     protein_bind    3899..3915
                     /label=lac operator
                     /bound_moiety="lac repressor encoded by lacI"
                     /note="The lac repressor binds to the lac operator to
                     inhibit transcription in E. coli. This inhibition can be
                     relieved by adding lactose or
                     isopropyl-beta-D-thiogalactopyranoside (IPTG)."
     promoter        complement(3923..3953)
                     /label=lac promoter
                     /note="promoter for the E. coli lac operon"
     protein_bind    3968..3989
                     /label=CAP binding site
                     /bound_moiety="E. coli catabolite activator protein"
                     /note="CAP binding activates transcription in the presence
                     of cAMP."
     primer_bind     complement(4106..4123)
                     /label=L4440
                     /note="L4440 vector, forward primer"
     rep_origin      complement(4277..4865)
                     /direction=LEFT
                     /label=ori
                     /note="high-copy-number ColE1/pMB1/pBR322/pUC origin of
                     replication"
     primer_bind     complement(4357..4376)
                     /label=pBR322ori-F
                     /note="pBR322 origin, forward primer"
     CDS             complement(5036..5896)
                     /codon_start=1
                     /gene="bla"
                     /product="beta-lactamase"
                     /label=AmpR
                     /note="confers resistance to ampicillin, carbenicillin, and
                     related antibiotics"
                     /translation="MSIQHFRVALIPFFAAFCLPVFAHPETLVKVKDAEDQLGARVGYI
                     ELDLNSGKILESFRPEERFPMMSTFKVLLCGAVLSRIDAGQEQLGRRIHYSQNDLVEYS
                     PVTEKHLTDGMTVRELCSAAITMSDNTAANLLLTTIGGPKELTAFLHNMGDHVTRLDRW
                     EPELNEAIPNDERDTTMPVAMATTLRKLLTGELLTLASRQQLIDWMEADKVAGPLLRSA
                     LPAGWFIADKSGAGERGSRGIIAALGPDGKPSRIVVIYTTGSQATMDERNRQIAEIGAS
                     LIKHW"
     primer_bind     5659..5678
                     /label=Amp-R
                     /note="Ampicillin resistance gene, reverse primer"
     promoter        complement(5897..6001)
                     /gene="bla"
                     /label=AmpR promoter
ORIGIN
        1 ccacctaaat tgtaagcgtt aatattttgt taaaattcgc gttaaatttt tgttaaatca
       61 gctcattttt taaccaatag gccgaaatcg gcaaaatccc ttataaatca aaagaataga
      121 ccgagatagg gttgagtgtt gttccagttt ggaacaagag tccactatta aagaacgtgg
      181 actccaacgt caaaggnnnn nnnnnnnnnn nnnnnnnnnn nnnnnnnnnn nnnnnnnnnn
      241 nnnnntnnnn nnnnnnnnnn nnnnnnnnnn nnnnnnnnnn nnnnnnnnnn nnnnnnnnnn
      301 nnnnnnnnnn nnnnnnnnnn nnnnnnnnnn nnnnnnncac aatgacggct actacatggt
      361 gccattcctt cctctttata ggaatggaga ctacctcctg tccaacaagg ctcttggata
      421 cgagtacgcc tacctgttgg acccaggtca ttgcacaaca ccagaaatgc cctctgatct
      481 gcaaaagacg tgaatatctg ttcagacacc catatccact ctgttccaca caggtcagag
      541 gtttgtccag gagttcttga cagaggtgta aaaagtactc aaaaatttta ctcaagtgaa
      601 agtacaagta cttagggaaa attttactca attaaaagta aaagtatctg gctagaatct
      661 tacttgagta aaagtaaaaa agtactccat taaaattgta cttgagtatt aaggaagtaa
      721 aaggctagca agatctgctc gagtgttgga gcacatctga catctgaaat tatttgaaag
      781 cagcagaaat gtttttacag ctattacaaa atttacttaa caagaatcct ttaaaatatg
      841 acaatttatt gccaataatt tacagtaagt tttgcagtac tttaatatta caaattatac
      901 aactgtgctg gcacacaaaa aataacttaa tccagcacaa caacaacaac aacaactaca
      961 aaaagcatat ttccttttgc tttttcttgt tcactcaact tttggaaaca tcaactgcac
     1021 tgacctaaaa ttatacagta tgtcagtaat acaaaaacac ttagttaggt taacataaga
     1081 ttattagttt tctggagagg tgaactactc tgtaagaaac ctttttaagt tgtgccaact
     1141 aaacattttt atcagcagaa ctacaatgct tgatgagtga acaaaaaaac aaacaaacct
     1201 tatttccttt tgttttttct tgtgtactta acattttttt cacctttatt tgaaacgaca
     1261 gtagggagta tggacaggaa agtgttggga gaggagaggg atgagcatag aaccaggagg
     1321 taggaatcaa actcaggtca ctatgaacac cggagtgcca ggtgtcaaca cactaaccac
     1381 tacaccatca actccaacat ttacttgaaa acatcagttg agtgaacaaa aaactcttgt
     1441 ggaaattggt actgagaaat aatacattat cacaacaaac aaaacagaga caaatgttaa
     1501 caaaacaatt attagaaaca gaattagaaa ccggacagga ggtaaaacaa taatgataaa
     1561 caagacaagg atcaaaacat ggcaggacaa agacagtttt ttgttcactc aacctcagat
     1621 attttaggtc agtgcaactg atgtttacaa aggttgtatg catgtcaaca ccaatggtgt
     1681 agtgattagt gtgttgacac aaggcactcc agtgttcaca ctgatgctgg tttgattccc
     1741 acatcgatgt cctttgctaa tcctgcctct ctccccatgc tttcctgtct atactctcta
     1801 ctgttgtgtc aattaaaggt gaaaaaagtt aagcacaaaa gaaaaatcta aggatataag
     1861 gattatgttt ttttttgttc actcaaaatc aggcattcca gttctgcaga caaaaaatgt
     1921 tcagttggca caacttaaaa agttttgtta cagagtagtt cacctctcca gaaaactaat
     1981 aatcttatgt taacccaact aaatgttttt actgaaaaat aattgaatgt cagtgcagct
     2041 gatgtttttt taaaagtgga gagaacaaaa aaagtgaaag gaaataagga ttcattgttg
     2101 taccgactta tttttttgaa gaaaattctg ctatagggct ttcatgatcc cctatgctca
     2161 cagcagtttt aggagatgct tataataaag aggatttgaa aaacctgcta atcttgtaca
     2221 tttctaaaac aagaagccaa ccaatttcaa ttcctcctct ttcaaagcca atggaaaatt
     2281 taaaacgcac agtctcttgc gtcatcaaaa ccattctgaa gactcatcaa aatccttcgt
     2341 agctttaaat ataaatctat tattgaacag atcatacttc acaaaaaata taaatatatt
     2401 tgattcattc acttcatgaa attgtccttc aacttaacgt ttgaacgcaa ggtaccaaaa
     2461 cacaaagagg aacctcatag tctcatgacc cttcccccac ggatttgaaa ctgagaagtg
     2521 gttttattga ggaactcagc aaaatctata atcaccatat ttgattgaaa atcacattag
     2581 tgcaggagac agcaaaagga tccgccacca tgaacacccc gggaattaac ctgatcaagg
     2641 aggacatgcg cgtgaaggtg cacatggagg gcaacgtgaa cggccacgcc ttcgtgatcg
     2701 agggcgaggg caagggcaag ccctacgagg gcacccagac cgccaacctg accgtgaagg
     2761 agggcgcccc cctgcccttc agctacgaca tcctgaccac cgccgtgcac tacggcaacc
     2821 gggtgttcac caagtacccc gaggacatcc ccgactactt caagcagagc ttccccgagg
     2881 gctacagctg ggagcgcacc atgaccttcg aggacaaggg catctgcacc atccgcagcg
     2941 acatcagcct ggagggcgac tgcttcttcc agaacgtgcg cttcaagggc accaacttcc
     3001 cccccaacgg ccccgtgatg cagaagaaga ccctgaagtg ggagcccagc accgagaagc
     3061 tgcacgtgcg cgacggcctg ctggtgggca acatcaacat ggccctgctg ctggagggcg
     3121 gcggccacta cctgtgcgac ttcaagacca cctacaaggc caagaaggtg gtgcagctgc
     3181 ccgacgccca cttcgtggac caccgcatcg agatcctggg caacgacagc gactacaaca
     3241 aggtgaagct gtacgagcac gccgtggccc gctacagccc cctgcccagc caggtgtggt
     3301 aagcggccgc gactctagat cataatcagc cataccacat ttgtagaggt tttacttgct
     3361 ttaaaaaacc tcccacacct ccccctgaac ctgaaacata aaatgaatgc aattgttgtt
     3421 gttaacttgt ttattgcagc ttataatggt tacaaataaa gcaatagcat cacaaatttc
     3481 acaaataaag catttttttc actgcattct agttgtggtt tgtccaaact catcaatgta
     3541 tcttaaggcg agatcctgcg gccgcaaggg aaaatagaat gaagtgatct ccaaaaaata
     3601 agtacttttt gactgtaaat aaaattgtaa ggagtaaaaa gtactttttt ttctaaaaaa
     3661 atgtaattaa gtaaaagtaa aagtattgat ttttaattgt actcaagtaa agtaaaaatc
     3721 cccaaaaata atacttaagt acagtaatca agtaaaatta ctcaagtact ttacacctct
     3781 ggttcttgac cccctacctt cagcaagccc agcagatcca ctagatcttt tgttcccttt
     3841 agtgagggtt aattgcgcgc ttggcgtaat catggtcata gctgtttcct gtgtgaaatt
     3901 gttatccgct cacaattcca cacaacatac gagccggaag cataaagtgt aaagcctggg
     3961 gtgcctaatg agtgagctaa ctcacattaa ttgcgttgcg ctcactgccc gctttccagt
     4021 cgggaaacct gtcgtgccag ctgcattaat gaatcggcca acgcgcgggg agaggcggtt
     4081 tgcgtattgg gcgctcttcc gcttcctcgc tcactgactc gctgcgctcg gtcgttcggc
     4141 tgcggcgagc ggtatcagct cactcaaagg cggtaatacg gttatccaca gaatcagggg
     4201 ataacgcagg aaagaacatg tgagcaaaag gccagcaaaa ggccaggaac cgtaaaaagg
     4261 ccgcgttgct ggcgtttttc cataggctcc gcccccctga cgagcatcac aaaaatcgac
     4321 gctcaagtca gaggtggcga aacccgacag gactataaag ataccaggcg tttccccctg
     4381 gaagctccct cgtgcgctct cctgttccga ccctgccgct taccggatac ctgtccgcct
     4441 ttctcccttc gggaagcgtg gcgctttctc atagctcacg ctgtaggtat ctcagttcgg
     4501 tgtaggtcgt tcgctccaag ctgggctgtg tgcacgaacc ccccgttcag cccgaccgct
     4561 gcgccttatc cggtaactat cgtcttgagt ccaacccggt aagacacgac ttatcgccac
     4621 tggcagcagc cactggtaac aggattagca gagcgaggta tgtaggcggt gctacagagt
     4681 tcttgaagtg gtggcctaac tacggctaca ctagaaggac agtatttggt atctgcgctc
     4741 tgctgaagcc agttaccttc ggaaaaagag ttggtagctc ttgatccggc aaacaaacca
     4801 ccgctggtag cggtggtttt tttgtttgca agcagcagat tacgcgcaga aaaaaaggat
     4861 ctcaagaaga tcctttgatc ttttctacgg ggtctgacgc tcagtggaac gaaaactcac
     4921 gttaagggat tttggtcatg agattatcaa aaaggatctt cacctagatc cttttaaatt
     4981 aaaaatgaag ttttaaatca atctaaagta tatatgagta aacttggtct gacagttacc
     5041 aatgcttaat cagtgaggca cctatctcag cgatctgtct atttcgttca tccatagttg
     5101 cctgactccc cgtcgtgtag ataactacga tacgggaggg cttaccatct ggccccagtg
     5161 ctgcaatgat accgcgagac ccacgctcac cggctccaga tttatcagca ataaaccagc
     5221 cagccggaag ggccgagcgc agaagtggtc ctgcaacttt atccgcctcc atccagtcta
     5281 ttaattgttg ccgggaagct agagtaagta gttcgccagt taatagtttg cgcaacgttg
     5341 ttgccattgc tacaggcatc gtggtgtcac gctcgtcgtt tggtatggct tcattcagct
     5401 ccggttccca acgatcaagg cgagttacat gatcccccat gttgtgcaaa aaagcggtta
     5461 gctccttcgg tcctccgatc gttgtcagaa gtaagttggc cgcagtgtta tcactcatgg
     5521 ttatggcagc actgcataat tctcttactg tcatgccatc cgtaagatgc ttttctgtga
     5581 ctggtgagta ctcaaccaag tcattctgag aatagtgtat gcggcgaccg agttgctctt
     5641 gcccggcgtc aatacgggat aataccgcgc cacatagcag aactttaaaa gtgctcatca
     5701 ttggaaaacg ttcttcgggg cgaaaactct caaggatctt accgctgttg agatccagtt
     5761 cgatgtaacc cactcgtgca cccaactgat cttcagcatc ttttactttc accagcgttt
     5821 ctgggtgagc aaaaacagga aggcaaaatg ccgcaaaaaa gggaataagg gcgacacgga
     5881 aatgttgaat actcatactc ttcctttttc aatattattg aagcatttat cagggttatt
     5941 gtctcatgag cggatacata tttgaatgta tttagaaaaa taaacaaata ggggttccgc
     6001 gcacatttcc ccgaaaagtg
//
