>Addgene plasmid #51462 | Tol2-mpeg1-dendra2 | addgene partial sequence | sequence record 80421 | SV40pA-R 5'-GAAATTTGTGATGCTATTGC-3'
ACAAGTTAACAACAACAATTGCATTCATTTTATGTTTCAGGTTCAGGGGGAGGTGTGGGAGGTTTTTTAA
AGCAAGTAAAACCTCTACAAATGTGGTATGGCTGATTATGATCTAGAGTCGCGGCCGCTTACCACACCTG
GCTGGGCAGGGGGCTGTAGCGGGCCACGGCGTGCTCGTACAGCTTCACCTTGTTGTAGTCGCTGTCGTTG
CCCAGGATCTCGATGCGGTGGTCCACGAAGTGGGCGTCGGGCAGCTGCACCACCTTCTTGGCCTTGTAGG
TGGTCTTGAAGTCGCACAGGTAGTGGCCGCCGCCCTCCAGCAGCAGGGCCATGTTGATGTTGCCCACCAG
CAGGCCGTCGCGCACGTGCAGCTTCTCGGTGCTGGGCTCCCACTTCAGGGTCTTCTTCTGCATCACGGGG
CCGTTGGGGGGGAAGTTGGTGCCCTTGAAGCGCACGTTCTGGAAGAAGCAGTCGCCCTCCAGGCTGATGT
CGCTGCGGATGGTGCAGATGCCCTTGTCCTCGAAGGTCATGGTGCGCTCCCAGCTGTAGCCCTCGGGGAA
GCTCTGCTTGAAGTAGTCGGGGATGTCCTCGGGGTACTTGGTGAACACCCGGTTGCCGTAGTGCACGGCG
GTGGTCAGGATGTCGTAGCTGAAGGGCAGGGGGGCGCCCTCCTTCACGGTCAGGTTGGCGGTCTGGGTGC
CCTCGTAGGGCTTGCCCTTGCCCTCGCCCTCGATCACGAAGGCGTGGCCGTTCACGTTGCCCTCCATG
