>Addgene plasmid #51462 | Tol2-mpeg1-dendra2 | addgene partial sequence | sequence record 81658 | Tol2trans-5 5'-ccaggtcattgcacaacaccag-3'
AAGACGTGAATATCTGTTCAGACACCCATATCCACTCTGTTCCACACAGGTCAGAGGTTTGTCCAGGAGT
TCTTGACAGAGGTGTAAAAAGTACTCAAAAATTTTACTCAAGTGAAAGTACAAGTACTTAGGGAAAATTT
TACTCAATTAAAAGTAAAAGTATCTGGCTAGAATCTTACTTGAGTAAAAGTAAAAAAGTACTCCATTAAA
ATTGTACTTGAGTATTAAGGAAGTAAAAGGCTAGCAAGATCTGCTCGAGTGTTGGAGCACATCTGACATC
TGAAATTATTTGAAAGCAGCAGAAATGTTTTTACAGCTATTACAAAATTTACTTAACAAGAATCCTTTAA
AATATGACAATTTATTGCCAATAATTTACAGTAAGTTTTGCAGTACTTTAATATTACAAATTATACAACT
GTGCTGGCACACAAAAAATAACTTAATCCAGCACAACAACAACAACAACAACTACAAAAAGCATATTTCC
TTTTGCTTTTTCTTGTTCACTCAACTTTTGGAAACATCAACTGCACTGACCTAAAATTATACAGTATGTC
AGTAATACAAAAACACTTAGTTAGGTTAACATAAGATTATTAGTTTTCTGGAGAGGTGAACTACTCTGTA
AGAAACCTTTTTAAGTTGTGCCAACTAAACATTTTTATCAGCAGAACTACAATGCTTGATGAGTGAACAA
AAAAACAAACAAACCTTATTTCCTTTTGTTTTTTCTTGTGTACTTAACATTTTTTTCACCTTTATTTGAA
ACGACAGTAGGGAGTATGGACAGGAAAGTGTTGGGAGAGGAGAGGGATGAGCATAGAACCAGGAGGTAGG
AATCAAACTCAGGTCACTATGAACACCGGAGTGCCAGG
